Addgene plasmid #176011: Cavin4b-EGFP
Purpose: Mammalian expression of zebrafish Cavin4b-EGFP. Parton lab clone HXM
Depositing lab: Rob Parton. Depositing organization: University of Queensland, Institute for Molecular Bioscience. Publication: Cavin4 interacts with Bin1 to promote T-tubule formation and stability in developing skeletal muscle. Lo HP, Lim YW, Xiong Z, Martel N, Ferguson C, Ariotti N, Giacomotto J, Rae J, Floetenmeyer M, Moradi SV, Gao Y, Tillu VA, Xia D, Wang H, Rahnama S, Nixon SJ, Bastiani M, Day RD, Smith KA, Palpant NJ, Johnston WA, Alexandrov K, Collins BM, Hall TE, Parton RG. J Cell Biol. 2021 Dec 6;220(12). pii: 212693. doi: 10.1083/jcb.201905065. Epub 2021 Oct 11. PubMed 34633413.
Backbone
  Vector backbone: pCSDEST2 (Addgene 22424)
  Vector type: Mammalian Expression
Growth in bacteria
  Bacterial resistance: Ampicillin, 100 μg/mL
  Growth temperature: 37°C
  Growth strain: DH5alpha
  Copy number: High Copy
Gene/Insert
  Gene/Insert name: Cavin4b
  Species: D. rerio (zebrafish)
  Entrez Gene: cavin4b (a.k.a. mur, murc, murcb, wu:fc18g06, zgc:92239)
  Tag / fusion protein: EGFP (C terminal on insert)
Terms and licenses: Academic/Nonprofit Terms; Industry Terms: Not Available to Industry
How to cite: Cavin4b-EGFP was a gift from Rob Parton (Addgene plasmid # 176011 ; http://n2t.net/addgene:176011 ; RRID:Addgene_176011)
