[The description below was written by a language model from this plasmid's Addgene catalogue record and pLannotate feature annotations shown in this document.]
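Description:
Cavin4b-EGFP is a mammalian expression plasmid of about 5.8 kb built on the pCSDEST2 Gateway destination backbone, a pCS2-type vector. It is propagated in E. coli from a high-copy ColE1/pUC origin under ampicillin selection (AmpR with its own bla promoter). It also carries an f1 origin, along with remnants of the lac region (lacZα and lacI fragments, lac promoter and operator) inherited from the parental cloning vector. The record lists no eukaryotic selection marker, which fits transient expression.

The payload is the zebrafish (Danio rerio) cavin4b coding sequence, also known as murcb, fused at its C terminus to EGFP. Expression is driven by the simian cytomegalovirus IE94 enhancer/promoter and terminated by an SV40 polyadenylation signal. The arrangement of attB1, the cavin open reading frame, attB2, EGFP and attB3 indicates assembly by multisite Gateway recombination, with the attB2 site forming the linker between the gene and the fluorescent tag. An SP6 promoter lies just upstream of the insert, so sense RNA could in principle be transcribed in vitro. T7 (partial) and T3 promoters lie downstream in the opposite orientation. The automated annotation labels the insert as a fragment of cavin4a. This most likely reflects a best database match to the closely related paralogue, since the catalogue entry identifies the gene as cavin4b.

The plasmid is intended for expressing fluorescently tagged Cavin4b in mammalian cells to follow its localisation and interactions. It was deposited with a study of Cavin4 and Bin1 in T-tubule formation and stability in developing skeletal muscle.
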