Features (pLannotate 1.2.2; 19 found; start..end, strand, type, name):
      4..70      -  CDS            lacZα (fragment): LacZα fragment of β-galactosidase; lacZ fragment
     77..1054    +  promoter       CMV IE94 promoter: enhancer/promoter region of simian cytomegalovirus major immediate early transcription unit IE94
   1089..1107    +  promoter       SP6 promoter: promoter for bacteriophage SP6 RNA polymerase
   1162..1186    +  protein_bind   attB1: mutant version of attB; recombination site for the Gateway® BP reaction BP Clonase™
   1217..2098    +  CDS            cavin4a (fragment): CVN4A_DANRE - Also known as murca. Experimental evidence at protein level: Swiss-Prot protein existence level 1. Induces rhoa activation and activates nppa transcription and myofibrillar organization through the rho/rock signaling pathway. From Danio rerio (Zebrafish) (Brachydanio rerio).
   2151..2171    -  protein_bind   attB2: mutant version of attB; core recombination site for the Gateway® BP reaction BP Clonase™
   2174..2890    +  CDS            EGFP: the original enhanced GFP (Yang et al., 1996) mammalian codon-optimized
   2892..2912    -  protein_bind   attB3: mutant version of attB; core recombination site for the Gateway® BP reaction BP Clonase™
   2930..2947    -  promoter       T7 promoter (fragment): promoter for bacteriophage T7 RNA polymerase
   2952..3086    -  polyA_signal   SV40 poly(A) signal: SV40 polyadenylation signal
   3199..3217    -  promoter       T3 promoter: promoter for bacteriophage T3 RNA polymerase
   3262..3278    -  protein_bind   lac operator: The lac repressor binds to the lac operator to inhibit transcription in E. coli. This inhibition can be relieved by adding lactose or isopropyl-β-D-thiogalactopyranoside (IPTG). lac repressor encoded by lacI
   3286..3316    -  promoter       lac promoter: promoter for the E. coli lac operon
   3331..3352    -  protein_bind   CAP binding site: CAP binding activates transcription in the presence of cAMP. E. coli catabolite activator protein
   3365..3457    -  CDS            lacI (fragment): lac repressor; lacI; The lac repressor binds to the lac operator to inhibit transcription in E. coli. This inhibition can be relieved by adding lactose or isopropyl-β-D-thiogalactopyranoside (IPTG).
   3640..4228    -  rep_origin     ori: high-copy-number ColE1/pMB1/pBR322/pUC origin of replication
   4399..5259    -  CDS            AmpR: β-lactamase; bla; confers resistance to ampicillin, carbenicillin, and related antibiotics
   5260..5364    -  promoter       AmpR promoter: bla
   5417..5845    -  rep_origin     f1 ori (sequence partly withheld): f1 bacteriophage origin of replication; arrow indicates direction of (+) strand synthesis
>Addgene plasmid #176011 | Cavin4b-EGFP | addgene full sequence | sequence record 346605 | Addgene NGS Result
CCATTCGCCATTCAGGCTGCGCAACTGTTGGGAAGGGCGATCGGTGCGGGCCTCTTCGCTATTACGCCAG
TCGACCGCCAATTCAATATGGCGTATATGGACTCATGCCAATTCAATATGGTGGATCTGGACCTGTGCCA
ATTCAATATGGCGTATATGGACTCGTGCCAATTCAATATGGTGGATCTGGACCCCAGCCAATTCAATATG
GCGGACTTGGCACCATGCCAATTCAATATGGCGGACCTGGCACTGTGCCAACTGGGGAGGGGTCTACTTG
GCACGGTGCCAAGTTTGAGGAGGGGTCTTGGCCCTGTGCCAAGTCCGCCATATTGAATTGGCATGGTGCC
AATAATGGCGGCCATATTGGCTATATGCCAGGATCAATATATAGGCAATATCCAATATGGCCCTATGCCA
ATATGGCTATTGGCCAGGTTCAATACTATGTATTGGCCCTATGCCATATAGTATTCCATATATGGGTTTT
CCTATTGACGTAGATAGCCCCTCCCAATGGGCGGTCCCATATACCATATATGGGGCTTCCTAATACCGCC
CATAGCCACTCCCCCATTGACGTCAATGGTCTCTATATATGGTCTTTCCTATTGACGTCATATGGGCGGT
CCTATTGACGTATATGGCGCCTCCCCCATTGACGTCAATTACGGTAAATGGCCCGCCTGGCTCAATGCCC
ATTGACGTCAATAGGACCACCCACCATTGACGTCAATGGGATGGCTCATTGCCCATTCATATCCGTTCTC
ACGCCCCCTATTGACGTCAATGACGGTAAATGGCCCACTTGGCAGTACATCAATATCTATTAATAGTAAC
TTGGCAAGTACATTACTATTGGAAGTACGCCAGGGTACATTGGCAGTACTCCCATTGACGTCAATGGCGG
TAAATGGCCCGCGATGGCTGCCAAGTACATCCCCATTGACGTCAATGGGGAGGGGCAATGACGCAAATGG
GCGTTCCATTGACGTAAATGGGCGGTAGGCGTGCCTAATGGGAGGTCTATATAAGCAATGCTCGTTTAGG
GAACCGCCATTCTGCCTGGGGACGTCGGAGCAAGCTTGATTTAGGTGACACTATAGAATACAAGCTACTT
GTTCTTTTTGCAGGATCCCATCGATTCGAATTCAAGGATCAACAAGTTTGTACAAAAAAGCAGGCTGCCA
CCATGGCTGATAAACTGGGACTGGCAGGTGTGGCGGACGAGCCCAGCGCCATGAACATCTTCTCTCTGCT
GGAGAGGGTGTCCGGGATCATAGACAATGTTCAGGCCTGCCAGCAGCGGATGGAGGAGAGGCAGCTGGAG
CTGGAGAACACCGTCAAGACCATCCAAGCAGATGTAGTCAAGCTGACGAAGGAGCACACGGCGACCAGTG
GCACCGTGGAGAAACTTCTGGAGAAAACACGCAAGGTCAGCTGCCACATCAAGGACGTCCGCGTGCGGGT
GGAGAAGCAGAACGTTCGAGTCAAGAAGGTGGAGGAAACCCAAGTCGAGCTGCTGAATAAGAACAAGTTC
CGTGTCGTCATCTACCAGGGAGATAATGAGGTCCCAGCTGTGGCTGGTCCTAAAGCCTCTCCGAAGGGAG
CAATGGGTGGAGACGCTGCTGCAGACCCAGATGCACCAGAGGCTCCGCTCCCTGACTCGGATGAGGAATA
CATGGTTGTTGAAGAAGCCGATTCTTCCACTGCTGCCAAACTAAAGAAGACCGGCCTGAAGCGCATCGAA
AGCCTGAAGCAGACCTTCTCACGCGAGAACATGACTAAGACCAAAGAAAACCTGGGCACCAAGGTCAACA
AGCTGGGCGAGCGCATAGTAACAGCCGAACGGCGTGAGAAAATCCGCCAGTCAGGAGAACGACTGAAACA
GTCTGGCGAGCGCTTCAAGGAAACCATCACAAAAACCGTACCAGCAAAGCTGAATCTGAAGAAGGAAAGG
ACGGTGGCTGAGGGTCAGGAGGGGGCAGAAGGGACCACAGAAGGAACAGCACCCGTCCCACCACCGAAGG
GTCGTAAACCCAGTCCTGAGGTGGCCTACACAGAGCCAACGCAGAAACAAGAAGGTCCAGATGAGGGCAA
GGGTGAGGAATCAGAAGTACCGATGTATGATATGAAGCAGCTTTCTGACCCAGCTTTCTTGTACAAAGTG
GCTGTGAGCAAGGGCGAGGAGCTGTTCACCGGGGTGGTGCCCATCCTGGTCGAGCTGGACGGCGACGTAA
ACGGCCACAAGTTCAGCGTGTCCGGCGAGGGCGAGGGCGATGCCACCTACGGCAAGCTGACCCTGAAGTT
CATCTGCACCACCGGCAAGCTGCCCGTGCCCTGGCCCACCCTCGTGACCACCCTGACCTACGGCGTGCAG
TGCTTCAGCCGCTACCCCGACCACATGAAGCAGCACGACTTCTTCAAGTCCGCCATGCCCGAAGGCTACG
TCCAGGAGCGCACCATCTTCTTCAAGGACGACGGCAACTACAAGACCCGCGCCGAGGTGAAGTTCGAGGG
CGACACCCTGGTGAACCGCATCGAGCTGAAGGGCATCGACTTCAAGGAGGACGGCAACATCCTGGGGCAC
AAGCTGGAGTACAACTACAACAGCCACAACGTCTATATCATGGCCGACAAGCAGAAGAACGGCATCAAGG
TGAACTTCAAGATCCGCCACAACATCGAGGACGGCAGCGTGCAGCTCGCCGACCACTACCAGCAGAACAC
CCCCATCGGCGACGGCCCCGTGCTGCTGCCCGACAACCACTACCTGAGCACCCAGTCCGCCCTGAGCAAA
GACCCCAACGAGAAGCGCGATCACATGGTCCTGCTGGAGTTCGTGACCGCCGCCGGGATCACTCTCGGCA
TGGACGAGCTGTACAAGTAACCAACTTTATTATACATAGTTGCACTCGAGCCTCTAGAACTATAGTGAGT
CGTATTACGTAGATCCAGACATGATAAGATACATTGATGAGTTTGGACAAACCACAACTAGAATGCAGTG
AAAAAAATGCTTTATTTGTGAAATTTGTGATGCTATTGCTTTATTTGTAACCATTATAAGCTGCAATAAA
CAAGTTAACAACAACAATTGCATTCATTTTATGTTTCAGGTTCAGGGGGAGGTGTGGGAGGTTTTTTAAT
TCGCGGCCGCGGCGCCAATGCATTGGGCCCGGTACCCAGCTTTTGTTCCCTTTAGTGAGGGTTAATTGCG
CGCTTGGCGTAATCATGGTCATAGCTGTTTCCTGTGTGAAATTGTTATCCGCTCACAATTCCACACAACA
TACGAGCCGGGAGCATAAAGTGTAAAGCCTGGGGTGCCTAATGAGTGAGCTAACTCACATTAATTGCGTT
GCGCTCACTGCCCGCTTTCCAGTCGGGAAACCTGTCGTGCCAGCTGCATTAATGAATCGGCCAACGCGCG
GGGAGAGGCGGTTTGCGTATTGGGCGCTCTTCCGCTTCCTCGCTCACTGACTCGCTGCGCTCGGTCGTTC
GGCTGCGGCGAGCGGTATCAGCTCACTCAAAGGCGGTAATACGGTTATCCACAGAATCAGGGGATAACGC
AGGAAAGAACATGTGAGCAAAAGGCCAGCAAAAGGCCAGGAACCGTAAAAAGGCCGCGTTGCTGGCGTTT
TTCCATAGGCTCCGCCCCCCTGACGAGCATCACAAAAATCGACGCTCAAGTCAGAGGTGGCGAAACCCGA
CAGGACTATAAAGATACCAGGCGTTTCCCCCTGGAAGCTCCCTCGTGCGCTCTCCTGTTCCGACCCTGCC
GCTTACCGGATACCTGTCCGCCTTTCTCCCTTCGGGAAGCGTGGCGCTTTCTCATAGCTCACGCTGTAGG
TATCTCAGTTCGGTGTAGGTCGTTCGCTCCAAGCTGGGCTGTGTGCACGAACCCCCCGTTCAGCCCGACC
GCTGCGCCTTATCCGGTAACTATCGTCTTGAGTCCAACCCGGTAAGACACGACTTATCGCCACTGGCAGC
AGCCACTGGTAACAGGATTAGCAGAGCGAGGTATGTAGGCGGTGCTACAGAGTTCTTGAAGTGGTGGCCT
AACTACGGCTACACTAGAAGAACAGTATTTGGTATCTGCGCTCTGCTGAAGCCAGTTACCTTCGGAAAAA
GAGTTGGTAGCTCTTGATCCGGCAAACAAACCACCGCTGGTAGCGGTGGTTTTTTTGTTTGCAAGCAGCA
GATTACGCGCAGAAAAAAAGGATCTCAAGAAGATCCTTTGATCTTTTCTACGGGGTCTGACGCTCAGTGG
AACGAAAACTCACGTTAAGGGATTTTGGTCATGAGATTATCAAAAAGGATCTTCACCTAGATCCTTTTAA
ATTAAAAATGAAGTTTTAAATCAATCTAAAGTATATATGAGTAAACTTGGTCTGACAGTTACCAATGCTT
AATCAGTGAGGCACCTATCTCAGCGATCTGTCTATTTCGTTCATCCATAGTTGCCTGACTCCCCGTCGTG
TAGATAACTACGATACGGGAGGGCTTACCATCTGGCCCCAGTGCTGCAATGATACCGCGAGACCCACGCT
CACCGGCTCCAGATTTATCAGCAATAAACCAGCCAGCCGGAAGGGCCGAGCGCAGAAGTGGTCCTGCAAC
TTTATCCGCCTCCATCCAGTCTATTAATTGTTGCCGGGAAGCTAGAGTAAGTAGTTCGCCAGTTAATAGT
TTGCGCAACGTTGTTGCCATTGCTACAGGCATCGTGGTGTCACGCTCGTCGTTTGGTATGGCTTCATTCA
GCTCCGGTTCCCAACGATCAAGGCGAGTTACATGATCCCCCATGTTGTGCAAAAAAGCGGTTAGCTCCTT
CGGTCCTCCGATCGTTGTCAGAAGTAAGTTGGCCGCAGTGTTATCACTCATGGTTATGGCAGCACTGCAT
AATTCTCTTACTGTCATGCCATCCGTAAGATGCTTTTCTGTGACTGGTGAGTACTCAACCAAGTCATTCT
GAGAATAGTGTATGCGGCGACCGAGTTGCTCTTGCCCGGCGTCAATACGGGATAATACCGCGCCACATAG
CAGAACTTTAAAAGTGCTCATCATTGGAAAACGTTCTTCGGGGCGAAAACTCTCAAGGATCTTACCGCTG
TTGAGATCCAGTTCGATGTAACCCACTCGTGCACCCAACTGATCTTCAGCATCTTTTACTTTCACCAGCG
TTTCTGGGTGAGCAAAAACAGGAAGGCAAAATGCCGCAAAAAAGGGAATAAGGGCGACACGGAAATGTTG
AATACTCATACTCTTCCTTTTTCAATATTATTGAAGCATTTATCAGGGTTATTGTCTCATGAGCGGATAC
ATATTTGAATGTATTTAGAAAAATAAACAAATAGGGGTTCCGCGCACATTTCCCCGAAAAGTGCCACCTA
AATTGTAAGCGTTAATATTTTGTTAAAATTCGCGTTAAATTTTTGTTAAATCAGCTCATTTTTTAACCAA
TAGGCCGAAATCGGCAAAATCCCTTATAAATCAAAAGAATAGACCGAGATAGGGT
[37 nt withheld, positions 5516-5552]
AAAGAACGTGGACTCCAACGTCAAAGG
[49 nt withheld, positions 5580-5628]
T
[91 nt withheld, positions 5630-5720]
G
[124 nt withheld, positions 5722-5845]
C
